>Addgene plasmid #1689 | pJKL464 | depositor full sequence | sequence record 299 | Author sequence
AAGCTTGAAATCACAAATTCCATTTTTATGTCATACTTCAGATTTAAACAAATTTATTTTATGTGTGTTT
TTTTAATGGTATGTCCTAACGATTTTCCTAATTGACAACTATTATAGATTGAAAACACAGAATGCCAAGT
AACGTAAGAAATTTTTTTTTCGAATACCAGACATAATTTCAATAAAAGAAAAATCTTTAAAAAAAGTTTA
ACTTTATACTACAATAATTTTGGTTTTTATGAAGGAATCTGTATTGCGGCACATCATGTATTTGCTCAAG
GTTTCGTTGGTTGACATATTTTTGTGATCCGTGGAATGAGCTTGCATAGAGTTTAGTCATAATTGGGTTT
ATTTTACATACAGTTTGAAGTATGTTTTGTCTGTTATTCGAAATTTTTTAGTTAGTTTGGTAAGTTGAAA
AGAATTTACAAAATTTAACTAAACGAGGACGCTCATCTCGATTCTTATAATTCCATAATAATTCTACGGT
AAAAGTCAAGTTATGCCTCAAAACATGTAATACATAATTACCAAAACTACTTAATTACCGCATTTCCTTA
GTATTTTAATAGTGGTGTAGTCGAATTTTTTTTATTGCTTTATTAGACTCAAAATTGTCTGCAAACACCC
AATTTCATAATGAAACTTATTGAAAACAATACACTTTGAAACAATTTAGTATTTCAGGAATAAGGTCACT
GGAACTTCGAAAATGATAATTTGAATAACCGTTAATAAAATATTCAAACCAATTTGCATAATCTTGATTT
TGTATCATGATGGTATAGAATGGGACTTTTGAAAGATGTGAAGTTTCAATTCAGTAAGTACAACTTTAAA
ATTGGGCTGCAAGATTTCTTCTTAAATTTTCAACAGTTTCAAAACACTGAAATCATGCTGAACTATGGTT
AGAGACTCGACAACTTTCCTAAATTTTGGAGCAGTTTCAATGGTTTTCGAATGTATACTACATTTGTACC
ATTTTATGTGTTAGTGTAGGTTGCTTTGCTTCTACCTTCACTCTCAAATTCTTTTTTCCGCGGTAATTTT
TCAACTATCGAAACAAAGAAGAAGTCATGAATAACTGTCCGCATAGAGTTCTCACCCGTCCCCTTTCTTT
TCACCGAGCAGTCACGAGAGAAAGAAGAAGAAGCGGACCGCTGCAGAGATTCTTCGTAGCGGAGCCCCGC
CCATCCTCTGTTACGCATATGTTTGGATCTCATTTCTTCCACTCATTAACGTTCCAGGTATGTTTTTTTT
GTTGATTTTTTAATGTGTTACTTTTCATATGTTTATTACTTGAACTGACCGATTTCAAATATGATTTTCA
CAGATGTCTAGAGGATCCCCGGGATTGGCCAAAGGACCCAAAGGTATGTTTCGAATGATACTAACATAAC
ATAGAACATTTTCAGGAGGACCCTTGAGGGTACCGAGCTCAGAAAAAATGACTGCTCCAAAGAAGAAGCG
TAAGGTACCGGTAGAAAAAATGAGTAAAGGAGAAGAACTTTTCACTGGAGTTGTCCCAATTCTTGTTGAA
TTAGATGGTGATGTTAATGGGCACAAATTTTCTGTCAGTGGAGAGGGTGAAGGTGATGCAACATACGGAA
AACTTACCCTTAAATTTATTTGCACTACTGGAAAACTACCTGTTCCATGGGTAAGTTTAAACATATATAT
ACTAACTAACCCTGATTATTTAAATTTTCAGCCAACACTTGTCACTACTTTCTGTTATGGTGTTCAATGC
TTCTCGAGATACCCAGATCATATGAAACGGCATGACTTTTTCAAGAGTGCCATGCCCGAAGGTTATGTAC
AGGAAAGAACTATATTTTTCAAAGATGACGGGAACTACAAGACACGTAAGTTTAAACAGTTCGGTACTAA
CTAACCATACATATTTAAATTTTCAGGTGCTGAAGTCAAGTTTGAAGGTGATACCCTTGTTAATAGAATC
GAGTTAAAAGGTATTGATTTTAAAGAAGATGGAAACATTCTTGGACACAAATTGGAATACAACTATAACT
CACACAATGTATACATCATGGCAGACAAACAAAAGAATGGAATCAAAGTTGTAAGTTTAAACTTGGACTT
ACTAACTAACGGATTATATTTAAATTTTCAGAACTTCAAAATTAGACACAACATTGAAGATGGAAGCGTT
CAACTAGCAGACCATTATCAACAAAATACTCCAATTGGCGATGGCCCTGTCCTTTTACCAGACAACCATT
ACCTGTCCACACAATCTGCCCTTTCGAAAGATCCCAACGAAAAGAGAGACCACATGGTCCTTCTTGAGTT
TGTAACAGCTGCTGGGATTACACATGGCATGGATGAACTATACAAATAGCATTCGTAGAATTCCAACTGA
GCGCCGGTCGCTACCATTACCAACTTGTCTGGTGTCAAAAATAATAGGGGCCGCTGTCATCAGAGTAAGT
TTAAACTGAGTTCTACTAACTAACGAGTAATATTTAAATTTTCAGCATCTCGCGCCCGTGCCTCTGACTT
CTAAGTCCAATTACTCTTCAACATCCCTACATGCTCTTTCTCCCTGTGCTCCCACCCCCTATTTTTGTTA
TTATCAAAAAACTTCTCTTAATTTCTTTGTTTTTTAGCTTCTTTTAAGTCACCTCTAACAATGAAATTGT
GTAGATTCAAAAATAGAATTAATTCGTAATAAAAAGTCGAAAAAAATTGTGCTCCCTCCCCCCATTAATA
ATAATTCTATCCCAAAATCTACACAATGTTCTGTGTACACTTCTTATGTTTTTTACTTCTGATAAATTTT
TTTGAAACATCATAGAAAAAACCGCACACAAAATACCTTATCATATGTTACGTTTCAGTTTATGACCGCA
ATTTTTATTTCTTCGCACGTCTGGGCCTCTCATGACGTCAAATCATGCTCATCGTGAAAAAGTTTTGGAG
TATTTTTGGAATTTTTCAATCAAGTGAAAGTTTATGAAATTAATTTTCCTGCTTTTGCTTTTTGGGGTTT
CCCCTATTGTTTGTCAAGATTTCGAGGACGGCGTTTTTCTTGCTAAAATCACAAGTATTGATGAGCACGA
TGCAAGAAAGATCGGAAGAAGGTTTGGGTTTGAGGCTCAGTGGAAGGTGAGTAGAAGTTGATAATTTGAA
AGTGGAGTAGTGTCTATGGGGTTTTTGCCTTAAATGACAGAATACATTCCCAATATACCAAACATAACTG
TTTCCTACTAGTCGGCCGTACGGGCCCTTTCGTCTCGCGCGTTTCGGTGATGACGGTGAAAACCTCTGAC
ACATGCAGCTCCCGGAGACGGTCACAGCTTGTCTGTAAGCGGATGCCGGGAGCAGACAAGCCCGTCAGGG
CGCGTCAGCGGGTGTTGGCGGGTGTCGGGGCTGGCTTAACTATGCGGCATCAGAGCAGATTGTACTGAGA
GTGCACCATATGCGGTGTGAAATACCGCACAGATGCGTAAGGAGAAAATACCGCATCAGGCGGCCTTAAG
GGCCTCGTGATACGCCTATTTTTATAGGTTAATGTCATGATAATAATGGTTTCTTAGACGTCAGGTGGCA
CTTTTCGGGGAAATGTGCGCGGAACCCCTATTTGTTTATTTTTCTAAATACATTCAAATATGTATCCGCT
CATGAGACAATAACCCTGATAAATGCTTCAATAATATTGAAAAAGGAAGAGTATGAGTATTCAACATTTC
CGTGTCGCCCTTATTCCCTTTTTTGCGGCATTTTGCCTTCCTGTTTTTGCTCACCCAGAAACGCTGGTGA
AAGTAAAAGATGCTGAAGATCAGTTGGGTGCACGAGTGGGTTACATCGAACTGGATCTCAACAGCGGTAA
GATCCTTGAGAGTTTTCGCCCCGAAGAACGTTTTCCAATGATGAGCACTTTTAAAGTTCTGCTATGTGGC
GCGGTATTATCCCGTATTGACGCCGGGCAAGAGCAACTCGGTCGCCGCATACACTATTCTCAGAATGACT
TGGTTGAGTACTCACCAGTCACAGAAAAGCATCTTACGGATGGCATGACAGTAAGAGAATTATGCAGTGC
TGCCATAACCATGAGTGATAACACTGCGGCCAACTTACTTCTGACAACGATCGGAGGACCGAAGGAGCTA
ACCGCTTTTTTGCACAACATGGGGGATCATGTAACTCGCCTTGATCGTTGGGAACCGGAGCTGAATGAAG
CCATACCAAACGACGAGCGTGACACCACGATGCCTGTAGCAATGGCAACAACGTTGCGCAAACTATTAAC
TGGCGAACTACTTACTCTAGCTTCCCGGCAACAATTAATAGACTGGATGGAGGCGGATAAAGTTGCAGGA
CCACTTCTGCGCTCGGCCCTTCCGGCTGGCTGGTTTATTGCTGATAAATCTGGAGCCGGTGAGCGTGGGT
CTCGCGGTATCATTGCAGCACTGGGGCCAGATGGTAAGCCCTCCCGTATCGTAGTTATCTACACGACGGG
GAGTCAGGCAACTATGGATGAACGAAATAGACAGATCGCTGAGATAGGTGCCTCACTGATTAAGCATTGG
TAACTGTCAGACCAAGTTTACTCATATATACTTTAGATTGATTTAAAACTTCATTTTTAATTTAAAAGGA
TCTAGGTGAAGATCCTTTTTGATAATCTCATGACCAAAATCCCTTAACGTGAGTTTTCGTTCCACTGAGC
GTCAGACCCCGTAGAAAAGATCAAAGGATCTTCTTGAGATCCTTTTTTTCTGCGCGTAATCTGCTGCTTG
CAAACAAAAAAACCACCGCTACCAGCGGTGGTTTGTTTGCCGGATCAAGAGCTACCAACTCTTTTTCCGA
AGGTAACTGGCTTCAGCAGAGCGCAGATACCAAATACTGTCCTTCTAGTGTAGCCGTAGTTAGGCCACCA
CTTCAAGAACTCTGTAGCACCGCCTACATACCTCGCTCTGCTAATCCTGTTACCAGTGGCTGCTGCCAGT
GGCGATAAGTCGTGTCTTACCGGGTTGGACTCAAGACGATAGTTACCGGATAAGGCGCAGCGGTCGGGCT
GAACGGGGGGTTCGTGCACACAGCCCAGCTTGGAGCGAACGACCTACACCGAACTGAGATACCTACAGCG
TGAGCATTGAGAAAGCGCCACGCTTCCCGAAGGGAGAAAGGCGGACAGGTATCCGGTAAGCGGCAGGGTC
GGAACAGGAGAGCGCACGAGGGAGCTTCCAGGGGGAAACGCCTGGTATCTTTATAGTCCTGTCGGGTTTC
GCCACCTCTGACTTGAGCGTCGATTTTTGTGATGCTCGTCAGGGGGGCGGAGCCTATGGAAAAACGCCAG
CAACGCGGCCTTTTTACGGTTCCTGGCCTTTTGCTGGCCTTTTGCTCACATGTTCTTTCCTGCGTTATCC
CCTGATTCTGTGGATAACCGTATTACCGCCTTTGAGTGAGCTGATACCGCTCGCCGCAGCCGAACGACCG
AGCGCAGCGAGTCAGTGAGCGAGGAAGCGGAAGAGCGCCCAATACGCAAACCGCCTCTCCCCGCGCGTTG
GCCGATTCATTAATGCAGCTGGCACGACAGGTTTCCCGACTGGAAAGCGGGCAGTGAGCGCAACGCAATT
AATGTGAGTTAGCTCACTCATTAGGCACCCCAGGCTTTACACTTTATGCTTCCGGCTCGTATGTTGTGTG
GAATTGTGAGCGGATAACAATTTCACACAGGAAACAGCTATGACCATGATTACGCCAAGCTGTAAGTTTA
AACATGATCTTACTAACTAACTATTCTCATTTAAATTTTCAGAGCTTAAAAATGGCTGAAATCACTCACA
ACGATGGATACGCTAACAACTTGGAAATGAAAT
Features (pLannotate 1.2.2; 12 found; start..end, strand, type, name):
   1337..1353    -  misc_feature   MCS (fragment): pUC18/19 multiple cloning site
   1493..2353    +  CDS            sg25: sg25 is a basic (constitutively fluorescent) green fluorescent protein published in 1997, derived from Aequorea victoria.
   2974..3126    +  CDS            aex-5 (fragment): AEX5_CAEEL - Also known as kpc-3 From Caenorhabditis elegans.
   3254..3289    +  CDS            rop (fragment): Rop protein, which maintains plasmids at low copy number; rop
   3391..3490    +  misc_feature   bom (fragment): basis of mobility region from pBR322
   3588..3692    +  promoter       AmpR promoter: bla
   3693..4553    +  CDS            AmpR: β-lactamase; bla; confers resistance to ampicillin, carbenicillin, and related antibiotics
   4724..5312    +  rep_origin     ori: high-copy-number ColE1/pMB1/pBR322/pUC origin of replication
   5495..5587    +  CDS            lacI (fragment): lac repressor; lacI; The lac repressor binds to the lac operator to inhibit transcription in E. coli. This inhibition can be relieved by adding lactose or isopropyl-β-D-thiogalactopyranoside (IPTG).
   5600..5621    +  protein_bind   CAP binding site: CAP binding activates transcription in the presence of cAMP. E. coli catabolite activator protein
   5636..5666    +  promoter       lac promoter: promoter for the E. coli lac operon
   5674..5690    +  protein_bind   lac operator: The lac repressor binds to the lac operator to inhibit transcription in E. coli. This inhibition can be relieved by adding lactose or isopropyl-β-D-thiogalactopyranoside (IPTG). lac repressor encoded by lacI
