[The description below was written by a language model from this plasmid's Addgene catalogue record and pLannotate feature annotations shown in this document.]
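Description:
pJKL464 is a C. elegans ("worm expression") vector from the 1999 Fire Lab Vector Kit, catalogued as an empty backbone of about 5.85 kb with no gene insert; the parental backbone is recorded as unknown. It is propagated in E. coli using a high-copy ColE1/pUC-type origin and selected with ampicillin through the β-lactamase gene and its native promoter. The feature table also picks up typical pUC/pBR322-derived remnants: fragments of rop, the bom region and lacI, a CAP binding site, the lac promoter and operator, and a small piece of the pUC18/19 multiple cloning site.

The payload is described only through the kit's list of modular segments. In order, these are hlh8-280, a synthetic intron (IVSA), rf2204, an SV40 nuclear localization signal, and a GFP coding region split into N-terminal, S65C-bearing and C-terminal parts interrupted by further synthetic introns (IVSR, IVSS, IVSTnot, IVSL), plus a "decoy" element. The annotation software detects a single green fluorescent protein coding feature (matched to an Aequorea victoria GFP variant) at the corresponding position. The name hlh8-280 suggests a regulatory fragment from the worm hlh-8 gene placed upstream of the reporter, but the record does not define it, nor rf2204, and no promoter is annotated there. Introns of this kind are generally included in worm vectors to improve transgene expression, and the NLS concentrates fluorescence in nuclei, making expressing cells easier to identify. A short match to C. elegans aex-5 lies downstream of GFP, and its role is not explained. The 3' untranslated region is also not stated. The construct appears suited to use as a nuclear GFP reporter or marker in transgenic worms.
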