Addgene plasmid #1689: pJKL464
Purpose: (Empty Backbone)
Depositing lab: Andrew Fire. Depositing organization: Carnegie Institution for Science.
Backbone
  Vector backbone: Unknown
  Backbone size (bp): 5850
  Vector type: Worm Expression
Growth in bacteria
  Bacterial resistance: Ampicillin, 100 μg/mL
  Growth temperature: 37°C
  Growth strain: DH5alpha
  Copy number: Unknown
Gene/Insert
  Gene/Insert name: None
  Tag / fusion protein: hlh8-280, IVSA, rf2204, SV40NLS, gfpN, IVSR, gfpS65C, IVSS, IVSTnot, gfpC, IVSL, decoy
  Cloning method: Restriction Enzyme
Terms and licenses: Academic/Nonprofit Terms; Industry Terms: Not Available to Industry
Depositor comments: See Fire Lab Vector Kit Documentation 1999. Fire Lab Miniprep Number pKL464.1, Ligation number pJKL464.
How to cite: pJKL464 was a gift from Andrew Fire (Addgene plasmid # 1689 ; http://n2t.net/addgene:1689 ; RRID:Addgene_1689)
