>Addgene plasmid #1689 | pJKL464 | addgene partial sequence | sequence record 16820 | 1689_m13reverse
GNGNGTTACTGATCTTACTAACTAACTATTCTCATTTAAATTTTCAGAGCTTAAAAATGGCTGAAATCAC
TCACAACGATGGATACGCTAACAACTTGGAAATGAAATAAGCTTGAAATCACAAATTCCATTTTTATGTC
ATACTTCAGATTTAAACAAATTTATTTTATGTGTGTTTTTTTAATGGTATGTCCTAACGATTTTCCTAAT
TGACAACTATTATAGATTGAAAACACAGAATGCCAAGTAACGTAAGAAATTTTTTTTTCGAATACCAGAC
ATAATTTCAATAAAAGAAAAATCTTTAAAAAAAGTTTAACTTTATACTACAATAATTTTGGTTTTTATGA
AGGAATCTGTATTGCGGCACATCATGTATTTGCTCAAGGTTTCGTTGGTTGACATATTTTTGTGATCCGT
GGAATGAGCTTGCATAGAGTTTAGTCATAATTGGGTTTATTTTACATACAGTTTGAAGTATGTTTTGTCT
GTTATTCGAAATTTTTTAGTTAGTTTGGTAAGTTGAAAAGAATTTACAAAATTTAACTAAACGAGGACGC
TCATCTCGATTCTTATAATTCCATAATAATTCTACGGTAAAAGTCAAGTTATGCCTCAAAACATGTAATA
CATAATTACCAAAACTACTTAATTACCGCATTTCCTTAGTATTTTAATAGTGGTGTAGTCGAATTTTTTT
TATTGCTTTATTAGACTCAAAATTGTCTGCAAACACCCAATTTCATAATGAAACTTATTGAAAACAATAC
ACTTTGAAACAATTTAGTATTTCAGGAATAAGGTCACTGGAACTTCGAAAATGATAATTTGAATAACCGT
TAATAAAATATTCAACCAATTTGCATAATCTTGATTTTGTATCATGATGGTATAGAATGGGACTTTGGAA
GATGTGAAGTTTCCATTCNGTAAGTACCACCTTTAAATNGGGCTGCAGATTCCTCTTAAATTTTCCACAG
TTCNAAACNCGAAATCNTGCTGACTANGGTAGAGACNCCCNCACTTCCCAAATTTGGAGCAGTTCCANGG
NTTCCNANGNAACNACNTTGGACCNTTTTAGGGGTAGGGAGGGGCTTGCCNCCNCCCCCCCCCAATTCTT
TTCCCCGGNANTTTCCCCACCAACCANAAAAGCCNGGANACCGNCCCCNAAANTCCCCCNCCCCTNCTTN
CCCGANANCCAAAAAAAAAAAANCGNCCCGNCAAATCTCCAAGGGACCCCCCCCCCNGGACCCAGGGNGG
ACCCCNCCCCCCCCANCCCCNGGGTTTTGGGGATTNNGGGGCCCNCCCGGTNCCCCGGNCCCNC
